Addgene plasmid #66429: MC3R-Tango
Purpose: Expression of G protein-coupled receptors for PRESTO-Tango: parallel receptorome expression and screening via transcriptional output, with transcriptional activation following arrestin translocation
Depositing lab: Bryan Roth. Publication: PRESTO-Tango as an open-source resource for interrogation of the druggable human GPCRome. Kroeze WK, Sassano MF, Huang XP, Lansu K, McCorvy JD, Giguere PM, Sciaky N, Roth BL. Nat Struct Mol Biol. 2015 May;22(5):362-9. doi: 10.1038/nsmb.3014. Epub 2015 Apr 20. PubMed 25895059.
Backbone
  Vector backbone: empty Tango
  Backbone size w/o insert (bp): 6632
  Vector type: Mammalian Expression
  Selectable markers: Neomycin (select with G418)
Growth in bacteria
  Bacterial resistance: Ampicillin, 100 μg/mL
  Growth temperature: 37°C
  Growth strain: DH5alpha
  Copy number: High Copy
Gene/Insert
  Gene/Insert name: MC3R
  Species: H. sapiens (human)
  Insert size (bp): 969
  Entrez Gene: MC3R (a.k.a. BMIQ9, MC3, MC3-R, OB20, OQTL)
  Promoter: CMV
  Tag / fusion protein: FLAG (N terminal on backbone)
  Cloning method: Restriction Enzyme; 5′ cloning site NotI (not destroyed); 3′ cloning site XhoI (unknown if destroyed)
  Sequencing primers: 5′ CMV-F; 3′ Tet-R
Terms and licenses: Academic/Nonprofit Terms; Industry Terms: Not Available to Industry
Depositor comments: Please note: Most of the PRESTO-Tango vectors do not contain the XhoI cut site downstream of the tTA sequence and instead carry an XbaI site. If you need to perform an XhoI digest we recommend sequencing with a forward primer at the C-terminus of tTA to determine which of the two sites is present. Suggested primer: 5-gagctccacttagacggcgagg-3. Original backbone was pcDNA3.1(+). These plasmids were generated as part of the Illuminating the Druggable Genome (IDG) program sponsored by the NIH Common Fund. The goal of this program is to identify, gather, and distribute information and resources for proteins that currently are not well-studied yet belong to commonly drug-targeted protein families: protein kinases, non-olfactory G-protein coupled receptors (GPCRs), and ion channels. The IDG program is designed to develop fundamental research tools for understudied proteins, elucidate their function, and disseminate the IDG-related resources and data to the greater scientific community.
How to cite: MC3R-Tango was a gift from Bryan Roth (Addgene plasmid # 66429 ; http://n2t.net/addgene:66429 ; RRID:Addgene_66429)
