[The description below was written by a language model from this plasmid's Addgene catalogue record.]
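Description:
MC3R-Tango is a mammalian expression plasmid from the PRESTO-Tango collection, built on an "empty Tango" backbone of about 6.6 kb that was itself derived from pcDNA3.1(+). It is maintained in E. coli as a high-copy plasmid under ampicillin selection. It also carries a neomycin resistance marker, so transfected mammalian cells can be selected with G418. The insert is the human melanocortin 3 receptor (MC3R) coding sequence, roughly 970 bp. It is expressed from the CMV promoter and was cloned with a NotI site at the 5′ end. An N-terminal FLAG epitope supplied by the backbone allows detection of the expressed receptor.

The construct is designed for arrestin-recruitment assays that report GPCR activation through transcription. The depositor's notes indicate that a tTA (tetracycline transactivator) sequence lies downstream of the receptor, so the receptor is made as a C-terminal fusion. In the general Tango scheme, agonist-driven arrestin translocation to the receptor leads to release of this transactivator, which then switches on a reporter gene in the assay cell line. The record does not itemise the linker, the protease cleavage site or other modules between the receptor and tTA, and no feature table is provided to confirm them. The depositor also cautions that the site downstream of tTA is often XbaI rather than XhoI in this vector series, so the 3′ junction should be checked by sequencing before planning digests. The plasmid was produced under a programme that supplies tools for understudied druggable proteins, and it is intended for parallel, G protein-independent screening of ligands across the human GPCR repertoire.
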