>Addgene plasmid #66429 | MC3R-Tango | depositor partial sequence | sequence record 113471 | empty Tango
GACGGATCGGGAGATCTCCCGATCCCCTATGGTGCACTCTCAGTACAATCTGCTCTGATGCCGCATAGTT
AAGCCAGTATCTGCTCCCTGCTTGTGTGTTGGAGGTCGCTGAGTAGTGCGCGAGCAAAATTTAAGCTACA
ACAAGGCAAGGCTTGACCGACAATTGCATGAAGAATCTGCTTAGGGTTAGGCGTTTTGCGCTGCTTCGCG
ATGTACGGGCCAGATATACGCGTTGACATTGATTATTGACTAGTTATTAATAGTAATCAATTACGGGGTC
ATTAGTTCATAGCCCATATATGGAGTTCCGCGTTACATAACTTACGGTAAATGGCCCGCCTGGCTGACCG
CCCAACGACCCCCGCCCATTGACGTCAATAATGACGTATGTTCCCATAGTAACGCCAATAGGGACTTTCC
ATTGACGTCAATGGGTGGAGTATTTACGGTAAACTGCCCACTTGGCAGTACATCAAGTGTATCATATGCC
AAGTACGCCCCCTATTGACGTCAATGACGGTAAATGGCCCGCCTGGCATTATGCCCAGTACATGACCTTA
TGGGACTTTCCTACTTGGCAGTACATCTACGTATTAGTCATCGCTATTACCATGGTGATGCGGTTTTGGC
AGTACATCAATGGGCGTGGATAGCGGTTTGACTCACGGGGATTTCCAAGTCTCCACCCCATTGACGTCAA
TGGGAGTTTGTTTTGGCACCAAAATCAACGGGACTTTCCAAAATGTCGTAACAACTCCGCCCCATTGACG
CAAATGGGCGGTAGGCGTGTACGGTGGGAGGTCTATATAAGCAGAGCTCTCTGGCTAACTAGAGAACCCA
CTGCTTACTGGCTTATCGAAATTAATACGACTCACTATAGGGAGACCCAAGCTGGCTAGCGTTTAAACTT
AAGCTTGGTACCGAGCTCGGATCCACTAGTCCAGTGTGGTGGAATTCTGCAGATATCCAGCACAGTGGCG
GCCGCGCCACCATGAAGACGATCATCGCCCTGAGCTACATCTTCTGCCTGGTATTCGCCGACTACAAGGA
CGATGATGACGCCAGCATCGATACCGGTGGACGCACCCCACCCAGCCTGGGTCCCCAAGATGAGTCCTGC
ACCACCGCCAGCTCCTCCCTGGCCAAGGACACTTCATCGACCGGTGAGAACCTGTACTTCCAGCTAAGAT
TAGATAAAAGTAAAGTGATTAACAGCGCATTAGAGCTGCTTAATGAGGTCGGAATCGAAGGTTTAACAAC
CCGTAAACTCGCCCAGAAGCTAGGTGTAGAGCAGCCTACATTGTATTGGCATGTAAAAAATAAGCGGGCT
TTGCTCGACGCCTTAGCCATTGAGATGTTAGATAGGCACCATACTCACTTTTGCCCTTTAGAAGGGGAAA
GCTGGCAAGATTTTTTACGTAATAACGCTAAAAGTTTTAGATGTGCTTTACTAAGTCATCGCGATGGAGC
AAAAGTACATTTAGGTACACGGCCTACAGAAAAACAGTATGAAACTCTCGAAAATCAATTAGCCTTTTTA
TGCCAACAAGGTTTTTCACTAGAGAATGCATTATATGCACTCAGCGCTGTGGGGCATTTTACTTTAGGTT
GCGTATTGGAAGATCAAGAGCATCAAGTCGCTAAAGAAGAAAGGGAAACACCTACTACTGATAGTATGCC
GCCATTATTACGACAAGCTATCGAATTATTTGATCACCAAGGTGCAGAGCCAGCCTTCTTATTCGGCCTT
GAATTGATCATATGCGGATTAGAAAAACAACTTAAATGTGAAAGTGGGTCCGCGTACAGCCGCGCGCGTA
CGAAAAACAATTACGGGTCTACCATCGAGGGCCTGCTCGATCTCCCGGACGACGACGCCCCCGAAGAGGC
GGGGCTGGCGGCTCCGCGCCTGTCCTTTCTCCCCGCGGGACACACGCGCAGACTGTCGACGGCCCCCCCG
ACCGATGTCAGCCTGGGGGACGAGCTCCACTTAGACGGCGAGGACGTGGCGATGGCGCATGCCGACGCGC
TAGACGATTTCGATCTGGACATGTTGGGGGACGGGGATTCCCCGGGTCCGGGATTTACCCCCCACGACTC
CGCCCCCTACGGCGCTCTGGATATGGCCGACTTCGAGTTTGAGCAGATGTTTACCGATGCCCTTGGAATT
GACGAGTACGGTGGGTAGCTCGAGTCTAGAGGGCCCGTTTAAACCCGCTGATCAGCCTCGACTGTGCCTT
CTAGTTGCCAGCCATCTGTTGTTTGCCCCTCCCCCGTGCCTTCCTTGACCCTGGAAGGTGCCACTCCCAC
TGTCCTTTCCTAATAAAATGAGGAAATTGCATCGCATTGTCTGAGTAGGTGTCATTCTATTCTGGGGGGT
GGGGTGGGGCAGGACAGCAAGGGGGAGGATTGGGAAGACAATAGCAGGCATGCTGGGGATGCGGTGGGCT
CTATGGCTTCTGAGGCGGAAAGAACCAGCTGGGGCTCTAGGGGGTATCCCC
[124 nt withheld, positions 2502-2625]
C
[91 nt withheld, positions 2627-2717]
A
[49 nt withheld, positions 2719-2767]
CCTTTGACGTTGGAGTCCACGTTCTTT
[37 nt withheld, positions 2795-2831]
ACCCTATCTCGGTCTATTCTTTTGATTTATAAGGGATTTTGCCGATTTCGGCCTATTGGTTAAAAAATGA
GCTGATTTAACAAAAATTTAACGCGAATTAATTCTGTGGAATGTGTGTCAGTTAGGGTGTGGAAAGTCCC
CAGGCTCCCCAGCAGGCAGAAGTATGCAAAGCATGCATCTCAATTAGTCAGCAACCAGGTGTGGAAAGTC
CCCAGGCTCCCCAGCAGGCAGAAGTATGCAAAGCATGCATCTCAATTAGTCAGCAACCATAGTCCCGCCC
CTAACTCCGCCCATCCCGCCCCTAACTCCGCCCAGTTCCGCCCATTCTCCGCCCCATGGCTGACTAATTT
TTTTTATTTATGCAGAGGCCGAGGCCGCCTCTGCCTCTGAGCTATTCCAGAAGTAGTGAGGAGGCTTTTT
TGGAGGCCTAGGCTTTTGCAAAAAGCTCCCGGGAGCTTGTATATCCATTTTCGGATCTGATCAAGAGACA
GGATGAGGATCGTTTCGCATGATTGAACAAGATGGATTGCACGCAGGTTCTCCGGCCGCTTGGGTGGAGA
GGCTATTCGGCTATGACTGGGCACAACAGACAATCGGCTGCTCTGATGCCGCCGTGTTCCGGCTGTCAGC
GCAGGGGCGCCCGGTTCTTTTTGTCAAGACCGACCTGTCCGGTGCCCTGAATGAACTGCAGGACGAGGCA
GCGCGGCTATCGTGGCTGGCCACGACGGGCGTTCCTTGCGCAGCTGTGCTCGACGTTGTCACTGAAGCGG
GAAGGGACTGGCTGCTATTGGGCGAAGTGCCGGGGCAGGATCTCCTGTCATCTCACCTTGCTCCTGCCGA
GAAAGTATCCATCATGGCTGATGCAATGCGGCGGCTGCATACGCTTGATCCGGCTACCTGCCCATTCGAC
CACCAAGCGAAACATCGCATCGAGCGAGCACGTACTCGGATGGAAGCCGGTCTTGTCGATCAGGATGATC
TGGACGAAGAGCATCAGGGGCTCGCGCCAGCCGAACTGTTCGCCAGGCTCAAGGCGCGCATGCCCGACGG
CGAGGATCTCGTCGTGACCCATGGCGATGCCTGCTTGCCGAATATCATGGTGGAAAATGGCCGCTTTTCT
GGATTCATCGACTGTGGCCGGCTGGGTGTGGCGGACCGCTATCAGGACATAGCGTTGGCTACCCGTGATA
TTGCTGAAGAGCTTGGCGGCGAATGGGCTGACCGCTTCCTCGTGCTTTACGGTATCGCCGCTCCCGATTC
GCAGCGCATCGCCTTCTATCGCCTTCTTGACGAGTTCTTCTGAGCGGGACTCTGGGGTTCGAAATGACCG
ACCAAGCGACGCCCAACCTGCCATCACGAGATTTCGATTCCACCGCCGCCTTCTATGAAAGGTTGGGCTT
CGGAATCGTTTTCCGGGACGCCGGCTGGATGATCCTCCAGCGCGGGGATCTCATGCTGGAGTTCTTCGCC
CACCCCAACTTGTTTATTGCAGCTTATAATGGTTACAAATAAAGCAATAGCATCACAAATTTCACAAATA
AAGCATTTTTTTCACTGCATTCTAGTTGTGGTTTGTCCAAACTCATCAATGTATCTTATCATGTCTGTAT
ACCGTCGACCTCTAGCTAGAGCTTGGCGTAATCATGGTCATAGCTGTTTCCTGTGTGAAATTGTTATCCG
CTCACAATTCCACACAACATACGAGCCGGAAGCATAAAGTGTAAAGCCTGGGGTGCCTAATGAGTGAGCT
AACTCACATTAATTGCGTTGCGCTCACTGCCCGCTTTCCAGTCGGGAAACCTGTCGTGCCAGCTGCATTA
ATGAATCGGCCAACGCGCGGGGAGAGGCGGTTTGCGTATTGGGCGCTCTTCCGCTTCCTCGCTCACTGAC
TCGCTGCGCTCGGTCGTTCGGCTGCGGCGAGCGGTATCAGCTCACTCAAAGGCGGTAATACGGTTATCCA
CAGAATCAGGGGATAACGCAGGAAAGAACATGTGAGCAAAAGGCCAGCAAAAGGCCAGGAACCGTAAAAA
GGCCGCGTTGCTGGCGTTTTTCCATAGGCTCCGCCCCCCTGACGAGCATCACAAAAATCGACGCTCAAGT
CAGAGGTGGCGAAACCCGACAGGACTATAAAGATACCAGGCGTTTCCCCCTGGAAGCTCCCTCGTGCGCT
CTCCTGTTCCGACCCTGCCGCTTACCGGATACCTGTCCGCCTTTCTCCCTTCGGGAAGCGTGGCGCTTTC
TCATAGCTCACGCTGTAGGTATCTCAGTTCGGTGTAGGTCGTTCGCTCCAAGCTGGGCTGTGTGCACGAA
CCCCCCGTTCAGCCCGACCGCTGCGCCTTATCCGGTAACTATCGTCTTGAGTCCAACCCGGTAAGACACG
ACTTATCGCCACTGGCAGCAGCCACTGGTAACAGGATTAGCAGAGCGAGGTATGTAGGCGGTGCTACAGA
GTTCTTGAAGTGGTGGCCTAACTACGGCTACACTAGAAGAACAGTATTTGGTATCTGCGCTCTGCTGAAG
CCAGTTACCTTCGGAAAAAGAGTTGGTAGCTCTTGATCCGGCAAACAAACCACCGCTGGTAGCGGTTTTT
TTGTTTGCAAGCAGCAGATTACGCGCAGAAAAAAAGGATCTCAAGAAGATCCTTTGATCTTTTCTACGGG
GTCTGACGCTCAGTGGAACGAAAACTCACGTTAAGGGATTTTGGTCATGAGATTATCAAAAAGGATCTTC
ACCTAGATCCTTTTAAATTAAAAATGAAGTTTTAAATCAATCTAAAGTATATATGAGTAAACTTGGTCTG
ACAGTTACCAATGCTTAATCAGTGAGGCACCTATCTCAGCGATCTGTCTATTTCGTTCATCCATAGTTGC
CTGACTCCCCGTCGTGTAGATAACTACGATACGGGAGGGCTTACCATCTGGCCCCAGTGCTGCAATGATA
CCGCGAGACCCACGCTCACCGGCTCCAGATTTATCAGCAATAAACCAGCCAGCCGGAAGGGCCGAGCGCA
GAAGTGGTCCTGCAACTTTATCCGCCTCCATCCAGTCTATTAATTGTTGCCGGGAAGCTAGAGTAAGTAG
TTCGCCAGTTAATAGTTTGCGCAACGTTGTTGCCATTGCTACAGGCATCGTGGTGTCACGCTCGTCGTTT
GGTATGGCTTCATTCAGCTCCGGTTCCCAACGATCAAGGCGAGTTACATGATCCCCCATGTTGTGCAAAA
AAGCGGTTAGCTCCTTCGGTCCTCCGATCGTTGTCAGAAGTAAGTTGGCCGCAGTGTTATCACTCATGGT
TATGGCAGCACTGCATAATTCTCTTACTGTCATGCCATCCGTAAGATGCTTTTCTGTGACTGGTGAGTAC
TCAACCAAGTCATTCTGAGAATAGTGTATGCGGCGACCGAGTTGCTCTTGCCCGGCGTCAATACGGGATA
ATACCGCGCCACATAGCAGAACTTTAAAAGTGCTCATCATTGGAAAACGTTCTTCGGGGCGAAAACTCTC
AAGGATCTTACCGCTGTTGAGATCCAGTTCGATGTAACCCACTCGTGCACCCAACTGATCTTCAGCATCT
TTTACTTTCACCAGCGTTTCTGGGTGAGCAAAAACAGGAAGGCAAAATGCCGCAAAAAAGGGAATAAGGG
CGACACGGAAATGTTGAATACTCATACTCTTCCTTTTTCAATATTATTGAAGCATTTATCAGGGTTATTG
TCTCATGAGCGGATACATATTTGAATGTATTTAGAAAAATAAACAAATAGGGGTTCCGCGCACATTTCCC
CGAAAAGTGCCACCTGACGTC
