>Addgene plasmid #66429 | MC3R-Tango | depositor partial sequence | sequence record 113472 | MC3R
ATGAATGCTTCCTGCTGTTTGCCCTCAGTTCAGCCCACCCTCCCCAATGGCAGTGAGCATCTCCAGGCCC
CTTTTTTCTCTAATCAAAGTTCATCTGCCTTCTGCGAACAGGTGTTCATCAAGCCAGAGGTGTTTCTGAG
TCTGGGGATCGTGAGTCTCCTGGAGAACATTCTGGTGATCCTCGCGGTGGTACGGAACGGAAACCTGCAC
AGCCCAATGTACTTCTTTCTTTGCAGTCTGGCTGTGGCCGATATGCTGGTGTCAGTGTCCAACGCTCTGG
AAACTATCATGATCGCTATCGTCCACTCAGACTATCTCACGTTCGAGGATCAGTTCATTCAACACATGGA
CAACATTTTTGATTCCATGATTTGCATCTCTCTCGTTGCTTCCATTTGCAATTTGTTGGCCATCGCCGTC
GATCGGTACGTCACAATCTTTTACGCTTTGAGGTATCACTCCATCATGACCGTGCGGAAAGCACTCACAC
TGATTGTTGCAATCTGGGTCTGTTGTGGTGTGTGTGGCGTGGTTTTTATCGTTTATTCCGAGTCAAAGAT
GGTTATCGTGTGCTTGATCACTATGTTTTTCGCCATGATGCTTTTGATGGGAACACTGTATGTCCATATG
TTCCTGTTTGCAAGACTGCATGTAAAACGAATCGCCGCCCTTCCTCCTGCAGACGGTGTCGCCCCCCAGC
AGCATAGCTGCATGAAGGGGGCTGTGACTATAACAATCCTTCTGGGCGTTTTCATTTTCTGCTGGGCGCC
ATTTTTCCTCCATCTGGTCCTGATCATCACCTGCCCGACTAACCCGTATTGCATCTGCTACACCGCGCAT
TTCAATACGTACCTGGTCCTGATTATGTGTAACAGTGTTATAGATCCTTTGATTTATGCCTTCAGATCCC
TGGAACTTAGAAACACATTTCGAGAGATTCTGTGTGGGTGTAACGGCATGAATCTGGGT
