>Addgene plasmid #66429 | MC3R-Tango | addgene partial sequence | sequence record 120366 | CMV-F 5'-CGCAAATGGGCGGTAGGCGTG-3'
GCTCTCTGGCTAACTAGAGAACCCACTGCTTACTGGCTTATCGAAATTAATACGACTCACTATAGGGAGA
CCCAAGCTGGCTAGCGTTTAAACTTAAGCTTGGTACCGAGCTCGGATCCACTAGTCCAGTGTGGTGGAAT
TCTGCAGATATCCAGCACAGTGGCGGCCGCGCCACCATGAAGACGATCATCGCCCTGAGCTACATCTTCT
GCCTGGTATTCGCCGACTACAAGGACGATGATGACGCCAGCATCGATATGAATGCTTCCTGCTGTTTGCC
CTCAGTTCAGCCCACCCTCCCCAATGGCAGTGAGCATCTCCAGGCCCCTTTTTTCTCTAATCAAAGTTCA
TCTGCCTTCTGCGAACAGGTGTTCATCAAGCCAGAGGTGTTTCTGAGTCTGGGGATCGTGAGTCTCCTGG
AGAACATTCTGGTGATCCTCGCGGTGGTACGGAACGGAAACCTGCACAGCCCAATGTACTTCTTTCTTTG
CAGTCTGGCTGTGGCCGATATGCTGGTGTCAGTGTCCAACGCTCTGGAAACTATCATGATCGCTATCGTC
CACTCAGACTATCTCACGTTCGAGGATCAGTTCATTCAACACATGGACAACATTTTTGATTCCATGATTT
GCATCTCTCTCGTTGCTTCCATTTGCAATTTGTTGGCCATCGCCGTCGATCGGTACGTCACAATCTTTTA
CGCTTTGAGGTATCACTCCATCATGACCGTGCGGAAAGCACTCACACTGATTGTTGCAATCTGGGTCTGT
TGTGGTGTGTGTGGCGTGGTTTTTATCGTTTATTCCGAGTCAAAGATGGTTATCGTGTGCTTGATCACTA
TGTTTTTCGCCATGATGCTTTTGATGGGAACACTGTATGTCCATATGTTCCTGTTTGCAAGACTGCATGT
AAAACGAATCGCCGCCCTTCCTCCTGCA
