>Addgene plasmid #66429 | MC3R-Tango | addgene partial sequence | sequence record 120368 | Tet-R 5'-GGCGAGTTTACGGGTTGTTA-3'
GCTCTAATGCGCTGTTAATCACTTTACTTTTATCTAATCTTAGCTGGAAGTACAGGTTCTCACCGGTCGA
TGAAGTGTCCTTGGCCAGGGAGGAGCTGGCGGTGGTGCAGGACTCATCTTGGGGACCCAGGCTGGGTGGG
GTGCGTCCACCGGTATCGATACCCAGATTCATGCCGTTACACCCACACAGAATCTCTCGAAATGTGTTTC
TAAGTTCCAGGGATCTGAAGGCATAAATCAAAGGATCTATAACACTGTTACACATAATCAGGACCAGGTA
CGTATTGAAATGCGCGGTGTAGCAGATGCAATACGGGTTAGTCGGGCAGGTGATGATCAGGACCAGATGG
AGGAAAAATGGCGCCCAGCAGAAAATGAAAACGCCCAGAAGGATTGTTATAGTCACAGCCCCCTTCATGC
AGCTATGCTGCTGGGGGGCGACACCGTCTGCAGGAGGAAGGGCGGCGATTCGTTTTACATGCAGTCTTGC
AAACAGGAACATATGGACATACAGTGTTCCCATCAAAAGCATCATGGCGAAAAACATAGTGATCAAGCAC
ACGATAACCATCTTTGACTCGGAATAAACGATAAAAACCACGCCACACACACCACAACAGACCCAGATTG
CAACAATCAGTGTGAGTGCTTTCCGCACGGTCATGATGGAGTGATACCTCAAAGCGTAAAAGATTGTGAC
GTACCGATCGACGGCGATGGCCAACAAATTGCAAATGGAAGCAACGAGAGAGATGCAAATCATGGAATCA
AAAATGTTGTCCATGTGTTGAATGAACTGATCCTCGAACGTGAGATAGTCTGAGTGGACGATAGCGATCA
TGATAGTTTCCAGAGCGTTGGACACTGACACCAGCATATCGGCCACAGCCAGACTGCAAAGAAAGAAGTA
CATTGGGCTGTGCAGGTTTCCGTTCCGTACCACCGCGAGGATCACCAGAATGTTCTCCAGGAGACTCACG
ATCCCCAGACTCAGAAACACCTCTGGCTTGATGA
